>Addgene plasmid #114244 | pMXLP_aFq | addgene full sequence | sequence record 225053 | Addgene NGS Result
CACTCTGTGACTTGGTCTCAAGGTGGAGTGAGACCGGCCTAGCAGGTGTGAGTTTGCAGCTGGCACGACA
GGTTTCCCGACTGGAAAGCGGGCAGTGAGCGCAACGCAATTAATGTGAGTTAGCTCACTCATTAGGCACC
CCAGGCTTTACACTTTATGCTTCCGGCTCGTATGTTGTGTGGAATTGTGAGCGGATAACAATTTCACACA
GGAAACAGCTATGACCATGATTACGCCAAGCTTGCATGCCTGCAGGTCGACTCTAGAGGATCCCCGGGTA
CCGAGCTCGAATTCACTGGCCGTCGTTTTACAACGTCGTGACTGGGAAAACCCTGGCGTTACCCAACTTA
ATCGCCTTGCAGCACATCCCCCTTTCGCCAGCTGGCGTAATAGCGAAGAGGCCCGCACCGATCGCCCTTC
CCAACAGTTGCGCAGCCTGAATGGCGAATGGCGCCTGATGCGGTATTTTCTCCTTACGCATCTGTGCGGT
ATTTCACACCGCATATGGTGCACTCTCAGTACAATCTGCTCTGATGCCGCATAGTTAAGCCAGCCCCGAC
ACCCGCCAACACCCGCTGACGCGCCCTGACGGGCTTGTCTGCTCCCGGCATCCGCTTACAGACAAGCTGT
GACAAGTACCACCTGGAACGCCAAAGGTCTCACGCTTGAGACCAAGTCACGAAGTGTGCGGCCGCCTTCG
TGCGCGGAACCCCTATTTGTTTATTTTTCTAAATACATTCAAATATGTATCCGCTCATGAGACAATAACC
TTGATAAATGCTTCAATAATATTGAAAAAGGAAGAGTATGAGTATTCAACATTTCCGTGTCGCCCTTATT
CCCTTTTTTGCGGCATTTTGCCTTCCTGTTTTTGCTCACCCAGAAACGCTGGTGAAAGTAAAAGATGCTG
AAGATCAGTTGGGTGCACGAGTGGGTTACATCGAACTGGATCTCAACAGCGGTAAGATCCTTGAGAGTTT
TCGCCCCGAAGAACGTTTTCCAATGATGAGCACTTTTAAAGTTCTGCTATGTGGCGCGGTATTATCCCGT
ATTGACGCCGGGCAAGAGCAACTCGGTCGCCGCATACACTATTCTCAGAATGACTTGGTTGAGTACTCAC
CAGTCACAGAAAAGCATCTTACGGATGGCATGACAGTAAGAGAATTATGCAGTGCTGCCATAACCATGAG
TGATAACACTGCGGCCAACTTACTTCTGACAACGATCGGAGGACCGAAGGAGCTAACCGCTTTTTTGCAC
AACATGGGGGATCATGTAACTCGCCTTGATCGTTGGGAACCGGAGCTGAATGAAGCCATACCAAACGACG
AGCGTGACACCACGATGCCTGTAGCAATGGCAACAACGTTGCGCAAACTATTAACTGGCGAACTACTTAC
TCTAGCTTCCCGGCAACAATTAATAGACTGGATGGAGGCGGATAAAGTTGCAGGACCACTTCTGCGCTCG
GCCCTTCCGGCTGGCTGGTTTATTGCTGATAAATCTGGAGCCGGTGAGCGTGGTTCTCGCGGTATCATTG
CAGCACTGGGGCCAGATGGTAAGCCCTCCCGTATCGTAGTTATCTACACGACGGGGAGTCAGGCAACTAT
GGATGAACGAAATAGACAGATCGCTGAGATAGGTGCCTCACTGATTAAGCATTGGTAAGAGCCTGTTTAA
TAAGATGATCTTCTTGAGATCGTTTTGGTCTGCGCGTAATCTCTTGCTCTGAAAACGAAAAAACCGCCTT
GCAGGGCGGTTTTTCGAAGGTTCTCTGAGCTACCAACTCTTTGAACCGAGGTAACTGGCTTGGAGGAGCG
CAGTCACCAAAACTTGTCCTTTCAGTTTAGCCTTAACCGGCGCATGACTTCAAGACTAACTCCTCTAAAT
CAATTACCAGTGGCTGCTGCCAGTGGTGCTTTTGCATGTCTTTCCGGGTTGGACTCAAGACGATAGTTAC
CGGATAAGGCGCAGCGGTCGGACTGAACGGGGGGTTCGTGCATACAGTCCAGCTTGGAGCGAACTGCCTA
CCCGGAACTGAGTGTCAGGCGTGGAATGAGACAAACGCGGCCATAACAGCGGAATGACACCGGTAAACCG
AAAGGCAGGAACAGGAGAGCGCACGAGGGAGCCGCCAGGGGGAAACGCCTGGTATCTTTATAGTCCTGTC
GGGTTTCGCCACCACTGATTTGAGCGTCAGATTTCGTGATGCTTGTCAGGGGGGCGGAGCCTATGGAAAA
ACGGCTTTGCCGCGGCCCTCTCACTTCCCTGTTAAGTATCTTCCTGGCATCTTCCAGGAAATCTCCGCCC
CGTTCGTAAGCCATTTCCGCTCGCCGCAGTCGAACGACCGAGCGTAGCGAGTCAGTGAGCGAGGAAGCGG
AATATATCCTGTATCACATATTCTGCTGACGCACCGGTGCAGCCTTTTTTCTCCTGCCACATGAAGCACT
TCACTGACACCCTCATCAGTGCCAACATAGTAAGCCAGTATACACTCCGCTAGCGCGCAAGCGGCCGCA
Features (pLannotate 1.2.2; 12 found; start..end, strand, type, name):
     55..98      +  CDS            lacI (fragment): lac repressor; lacI; The lac repressor binds to the lac operator to inhibit transcription in E. coli. This inhibition can be relieved by adding lactose or isopropyl-β-D-thiogalactopyranoside (IPTG).
    111..132     +  protein_bind   CAP binding site: CAP binding activates transcription in the presence of cAMP. E. coli catabolite activator protein
    147..177     +  promoter       lac promoter: promoter for the E. coli lac operon
    185..201     +  protein_bind   lac operator: The lac repressor binds to the lac operator to inhibit transcription in E. coli. This inhibition can be relieved by adding lactose or isopropyl-β-D-thiogalactopyranoside (IPTG). lac repressor encoded by lacI
    238..294     -  misc_feature   MCS: pUC18/19 multiple cloning site
    291..448     +  CDS            lacZα (fragment): LacZα fragment of β-galactosidase; lacZ fragment
    454..553     -  misc_feature   bom (fragment): basis of mobility region from pBR322
    703..807     +  promoter       AmpR promoter: bla
    808..1668    +  CDS            AmpR: β-lactamase; bla; confers resistance to ampicillin, carbenicillin, and related antibiotics
   1694..2239    +  rep_origin     p15A ori: Plasmids containing the medium-copy-number p15A origin of replication can be propagated in E. coli cells that contain a second plasmid with the ColE1 origin.
   2327..2382    +  rep_origin     RSF ori (fragment): Plasmids containing the RSF 1030 origin of replication can be propagated in E. coli cells that contain additional plasmids with compatible origins.
   2481..2502    -  misc_feature   bom (fragment): basis of mobility region from pBR322
