[The description below was written by a language model from this plasmid's Addgene catalogue record and pLannotate feature annotations shown in this document.]
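Description:
pMXLP_aFq is a small (about 2.5 kb) synthetic-biology assembly vector for MetClo, a methylase-assisted hierarchical DNA assembly system that uses a single type IIS restriction enzyme at every level. This vector is built on the pMXLP backbone and is intended for BsaI-based MetClo, with flanking adaptor sequences of type a-q that define the overhangs through which an assembled fragment can be joined to others in the next round. It is propagated in E. coli from a p15A origin, recorded as low copy and compatible with ColE1-type plasmids. Selection is with ampicillin, through a β-lactamase gene driven by its own bla promoter. Short annotated fragments of an RSF origin, the pBR322 bom region and lacI appear to be partial matches or remnants of source sequences rather than functional parts.

The insert is a LacZα cassette. The feature table shows the standard pUC-style arrangement: a CAP binding site, the lac promoter and lac operator, a pUC18/19 multiple cloning site, and a lacZα coding fragment. In assembly vectors of this kind, such a cassette usually serves as a replaceable screening marker. Parental vector gives blue colonies by α-complementation in a suitable host, whereas clones in which the assembled DNA has displaced LacZα are white. The feature table does not annotate the BsaI sites, the methylase recognition sequences or the adaptor sequences themselves, and the record lists the cloning sites as unknown, so their exact positions relative to the cassette cannot be stated from the record. The vector is typically used as a recipient for one-pot assembly of DNA parts or of previously assembled fragments into larger constructs.
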