Addgene plasmid #114244: pMXLP_aFq
Purpose: POC12386, MetClo assembly vector with p15A replication origin and ampicillin resistance for BsaI-based MetClo, adaptor sequence type a-q
Depositing lab: Christopher A. O'Callaghan. Depositing organization: University of Oxford. Publication: MetClo: methylase-assisted hierarchical DNA assembly using a single type IIS restriction enzyme. Lin D, O'Callaghan CA. Nucleic Acids Res. 2018 Jul 9. pii: 5050631. doi: 10.1093/nar/gky596. PubMed 29986052.
Backbone
  Vector backbone: pMXLP
  Vector type: Synthetic Biology
Growth in bacteria
  Bacterial resistance: Ampicillin, 100 μg/mL
  Growth temperature: 37°C
  Growth strain: DH5alpha
  Copy number: Low Copy
Gene/Insert
  Gene/Insert name: LacZalpha
  Species: Synthetic
  Cloning method: Restriction Enzyme; 5′ cloning site unknown (unknown if destroyed)
Terms and licenses: Academic/Nonprofit Terms; Industry Terms: Not Available to Industry
How to cite: pMXLP_aFq was a gift from Christopher A. O'Callaghan (Addgene plasmid # 114244 ; http://n2t.net/addgene:114244 ; RRID:Addgene_114244)
